>Addgene plasmid #26435 | p164 Dync1i1.B | depositor partial sequence | sequence record 12478 | Author sequence
CTCCACGACCTCCAGTGAGCCTCCGCGTACAGCATTCAGGAAGCAAACATGTCTGACAAGAGCGACCTAA
AGGCCGAGCTGGAGCGCAAAAAGCAGCGCTTAGCACAGATAAGAGAGGAGAAGAAACGGAAGGAAGAGGA
GAGGAAGAAGAAAGAGGCAGATATGCAGCAAAAGAAAGAGCCCGTTCAAGATGACTCCGATCTGGATCGC
AAACGACGGGAGACAGAAGCTTTGCTTCAGAGCATTGGCATATCACCGGAGCCCCCTCTAGTCCCAACCC
CTATGTCTCCCTCTTCGAAATCAGTGAGCACTCCCAGTGATGCTGGAAGCCAAGACTCGGGCGATCTGGG
GCCATTAACAAGGACCCTGCAGTGGGACACAGACCCCTCAGTGCTCCAGCTGCAGTCAGACTCAGAACTT
GGGAGACGACTGCACAAGCTGGGCGTGTCAAAGGTGACCCAGGTGGATTTCCTGCCTAGGGAAGTAGTAT
CCTACTCCAAGGAGACACAGACTCCTCTTGCAACACATCAGTCTGAAGAGGATGAGGAAGATGAGGAGAT
GGTAGAACCCAAAATTGGTCATGATTCTGAACTGGAGAATCAAGAAAAAAAGCAGGAGACAAAGGAAGCC
CCTCCAAGAGAGTTGACGGAGGAAGAAAAACAGCAGATCCTGCACTCAGAAGAATTCCTCATCTTCTTTG
ACCGGACAATCCGAGTAATTGAAAGAGCTCTTGCAGAGGACTCGGACATCTTTTTTGACTACAGCGGTCG
AGAGCTGGAGGAGAAAGATGGGGATGTGCAGGCTGGAGCCAACCTGTCTTTCAACCGTCAGTTCTACGAT
GAACATTGGTCTAAGCATCGGGTGGTCACATGTATGGACTGGTCTCTCCAGTACCCTGAGCTGATGGTTG
CTTCTTATAGCAACAACGAAGATGCTCCCCACGAGCCAGATGGAGTGGCCTTGGTTTGGAACATGAAGTT
CAAGAAAACCACACCAGAATATGTCTTCCACTGTCAGTCTTCTGTGATGTCAGTCTGCTTTGCCCGTTTT
CATCCTAATTTGGTGGTTGGTGGCACCTATTCAGGCCAGATTGTCCTCTGGGACAATCGCAGTCATCGAA
GAACGCCTGTCCAGAGGACCCCCTTGTCAGCCGCTGCACATACACATCCTGTGTACTGTGTCAATGTTGT
TGGGACCCAGAATGCTCACAACCTGATCACTGTCTCTACCGATGGCAAAATGTGTTCCTGGAGCTTGGAC
ATGCTCTCAACCCCACAGGAGAGCATGGAGCTGGTGTATAATAAGTCCAAGCCTGTGGCTGTGACGGGAA
TGGCTTTCCCAACGGGAGACGTCAACAACTTCGTGGTTGGCAGTGAGGAAGGGACCGTCTACACGGCTTG
TCGTCATGGAAGCAAAGCAGGCATCGGTGAGGTCTTTGAAGGTCACCAAGGGCCAGTGACAGGCATTAAC
TGCCACATGGCAGTGGGTCCCATCGACTTTTCTCATCTGTTTGTCACGTCATCATTTGACTGGACTGTCA
AACTGTGGACCACGAAGCACAACAAGCCGCTCTACTCCTTTGAAGACAATGCAGACTATGTGTACGATGT
CATGTGGTCCCCCGTGCATCCCGCGCTCTTTGCCTGCGTGGACGGGATGGGGCGCTTGGACCTCTGGAAC
CTCAACAGTGACACCGAGGTGCCAACAGCAAGTGTGGCCATTGAAGGAGCATCTGCCCTAAACCGAGTTC
GTTGGGCACAGGGTGGCAAGGAAGTTGCGGTAGGGGACTCAGAAGGCCGCATTTGGATCTACGATGTTGG
AGAGCTTGCCGTTCCACACAATGATGAATGGACACGATTTGCCCGGACCCTGGTGGAGATCCGCGCCAAC
AGGGCTGACAGCGAGGAGGAAGGGGCTGTTGAGTTAGCTGCCTAGACATGAGATGAGTCTGCCCACTCTG
GCGCCCACCCTTCCATGCTAGAACTCAGTCTGCAGTCAAGGCCCCCGTGCAGTGTTTGGCGTTCTTTCTG
TATCAGTATCCCCGTGGCATCTTGGGTGCCATATTGTGCAGTGTTTCCCCATATTCTCCACGTGTACCTA
CTCACTCGAAATCCACCCCAGCGTTTCTACCTTTGTGTCCCCGTCTCAAAAACAAATGGGGGAGGGAACC
CTTAGGGGTTTAGTTGTTGCCTTTTAACTACTTGGTAGCTGTATTTAATAGCTGGAAACCTCTGGTTGAA
TTTGTGCTTACATGTACTTCTGGCGTAGTCCTATTAAATCCATATGAAGCCAGATATGATTGGGTGCAGA
TGTGGTGTGCCTCATGATATGGTACAGGGCCAAAGACTTGAGATGTGGTGTTTTACATGGTGATTCGCAT
TATGAATGGATTTACTACAAGAACATTGCTGCTCCTTATTTATTGTAATGTGCTGCATGGAACATATTTA
TTTGAAAGCATTAAAATAAACGATCTTAGAGCATGTGCGT
