>Addgene plasmid #26435 | p164 Dync1i1.B | addgene partial sequence | sequence record 32875 | 26435 with mDync1i1-R 5'-TGAGTGCAGGATCTGCTGTT
GGGCTTCCTTTGTCTCCTGCTTTTTTTCTTGATTCTCCAGTTCAGAATCATGACCAATTTTGGGTTCTAC
CATCTCCTCATCTTCCTCATCCTCTTCAGACTGATGTGTTGCAAGAGGAGTCTGTGTCTCCTTGGAGTAG
GATACTACTTCCCTAGGCAGGAAATCCACCTGGGTCACCTTTGACACGCCCAGCTTGTGCAGTCGTCTCC
CAAGTTCTGAGTCTGACTGCAGCTGGAGCACTGAGGGGTCTGTGTCCCACTGCAGGGTCCTTGTTAATGG
CCCCAGATCGCCCGAGTCTTGGCTTCCAGCATCACTGGGAGTGCTCACTGATTTCGAAGAGGGAGACATA
GGGGTTGGGACTAGAGGGGGCTCCGGTGATATGCCAATGCTCTGAAGCAAAGCTTCTGTCTCCCGTCGTT
TGCGATCCAGATCGGAGTCATCTTGAACGGGCTCTTTCTTTTGCTGCATATCTGCCTCTTTCTTCTTCCT
CTCCTCTTCCTTCCGTTTCTTCTCCTCTCTTATCTGTGCTAAGCGCTGCTTTTTGCGCTCCAGCTCGGCC
TTTAGGTCGCTCTTGTCAGACATGTTTGCTTCCTGAATGCTGTACGCGGAGGCTCACTGGAGGTCGTGGA
GAAGGGCGAATTCGCGGCCGCTAAATTCAATTCGCCCTATAGTGAGTCGTATTACAATTCACTGGCCGTC
GTTTTACAACGTCGTGACTGGGAAAACCCTGGCGTTACCCAACTTAATCGCCTTGCAGCACATCCCCCTT
TCGCCAGCTGGCGTAATAGCG
