[The description below was written by a language model from this plasmid's Addgene catalogue record.]
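Description:
p164 Dync1i1.B is a bacterial subcloning and sequencing plasmid built on the commercial pCR4-TOPO backbone (about 3.96 kb without insert). It carries a cDNA of roughly 2.5 kb for mouse cytoplasmic dynein 1 intermediate chain 1, isoform B (Dync1i1, also known as IC74 or DIC). The insert was introduced by TOPO cloning, in which vector-bound topoisomerase ligates a PCR product directly into the linearised vector. No mutations are recorded. The plasmid is maintained at high copy number in standard E. coli cloning strains under kanamycin selection. No feature table accompanies the record, so the origin of replication, any additional markers and the orientation of the insert are not explicitly documented here.

The record lists M13 and T7 priming sites flanking the cloning site, which allow the insert to be sequenced from both ends. It does not describe any eukaryotic promoter, epitope tag or reporter, which fits the vector's classification as a cloning and sequencing vehicle rather than an expression construct. The intermediate chains are subunits of the cytoplasmic dynein motor complex, and Dync1i1 gives rise to several alternatively spliced isoforms. This clone comes from a study that catalogued mouse dynein intermediate chain isoforms, their alternative splicing and the tissue distribution of their transcripts. It therefore serves mainly as a sequence-verified reference copy of the B splice variant. Likely uses are as a template for PCR, for subcloning into expression vectors, or as a positive control when distinguishing isoforms.
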