Addgene plasmid #26435: p164 Dync1i1.B
Depositing lab: Elizabeth Fisher. Depositing organization: University College London. Publication: Mouse cytoplasmic dynein intermediate chains: identification of new isoforms, alternative splicing and tissue distribution of transcripts. Kuta A, Deng W, Morsi El-Kadi A, Banks GT, Hafezparast M, Pfister KK, Fisher EM. PLoS One. 2010 . 5(7):e11682. 10.1371/journal.pone.0011682 PubMed 20657784.
Backbone
  Vector backbone: pCR4-TOPO
  Backbone manufacturer: Invitrogen
  Backbone size w/o insert (bp): 3956
  Vector type: subcloning and sequencing
Growth in bacteria
  Bacterial resistance: Kanamycin, 50 μg/mL
  Growth temperature: 37°C
  Growth strain: DH5alpha
  Growth instructions: TOP10 [Invitrogen], standard LB with 50 ug/ml of kanamicin
  Copy number: High Copy
Gene/Insert
  Gene/Insert name: cytoplasmic dynein 1 intermediate chain 1 isoform B (alt name: Dync1i1, IC74, DIC)
  Species: M. musculus (mouse)
  Insert size (bp): 2490
  Mutation: N/A
  GenBank ID: NM_010063
  Entrez Gene: Dync1i1 (a.k.a. DH IC-1, DHIC-1, DI, DIC, Dnci, Dncic1, IC7, IC74)
  Cloning method: TOPO Cloning
  Sequencing primers: 5′ M13, T7; 3′ M13, T7
Terms and licenses: Academic/Nonprofit Terms; Industry Terms: Not Available to Industry
How to cite: p164 Dync1i1.B was a gift from Elizabeth Fisher (Addgene plasmid # 26435 ; http://n2t.net/addgene:26435 ; RRID:Addgene_26435)
